>Addgene plasmid #173371 | RVD-GT4 | addgene full sequence | sequence record 361547 | Addgene NGS Result
GGCCAGCAAAAGGCCAGGAACCGTAAAAAGGCCGCGTTGCTGGCGTTTTTCCATAGGCTCCGCCCCCCTG
ACGAGCATCACAAAAATCGACGCTCAAGTCAGAGGTGGCGAAACCCGACAGGACTATAAAGATACCAGGC
GTTTCCCCCTGGAAGCTCCCTCGTGCGCTCTCCTGTTCCGACCCTGCCGCTTACCGGATACCTGTCCGCC
TTTCTCCCTTCGGGAAGCGTGGCGCTTTCTCATAGCTCACGCTGTAGGTATCTCAGTTCGGTGTAGGTCG
TTCGCTCCAAGCTGGGCTGTGTGCACGAACCCCCCGTTCAGCCCGACCGCTGCGCCTTATCCGGTAACTA
TCGTCTTGAGTCCAACCCGGTAAGACACGACTTATCGCCACTGGCAGCAGCCACTGGTAACAGGATTAGC
AGAGCGAGGTATGTAGGCGGTGCTACAGAGTTCTTGAAGTGGTGGCCTAACTACGGCTACACTAGAAGAA
CAGTATTTGGTATCTGCGCTCTGCTGAAGCCAGTTACCTTCGGAAAAAGAGTTGGTAGCTCTTGATCCGG
CAAACAAACCACCGCTGGTAGCGGTGGTTTTTTTGTTTGCAAGCAGCAGATTACGCGCAGAAAAAAAGGA
TCTCAAGAAGATCCTTTGATCTTTTCTACGGGGTCTGACGCTCAGTGGAACGACGCGTAACTCACGTTAA
GGGATTTTGGTCATGGGTGGCTCGACCAGATATGGTCTCATTGCTACAACTTGCTCGGGCGTCAGGCCGT
GGGCTTGACAGAGAACTGGTAGAAGGCGCTGAACAGTCTCAAGAGCCTGTTTGCCACCCCCATTACTAGC
AATCGCTACAACTTGCTCCGGAGTCAGACCGTGGGCTTGACAGAGAACTGGCAGTAGGCGCTGTACGGTT
TCAAGAGCCTGTTTGCCACCATTGTTACTAGCAATCGCTACCGAGACCAGCTTTGGTCTAGAGGAGGCAT
GATGATATATTTTTATCTTGTGCAATGTAACATCAGAGATTTTGAGACACGGGCCAGAGCTGCCAGGAAA
CAGCTATGACCATGTAATACGACTCACTATAGGGGATATTTTATTTTCTCCCAATCAGGCTTGATCCCCA
GTAAGTCAAAAAATAGCTCGACATACTGTTCTTCCCCGATCAAGGGTTGGTTTGCGCATTCACAGTTCTC
CGCAAGAATTGATTGGCTCCAATTCTTGGAGTGGTGAATCCGTTAGCGAGGTGCCGCCGGCTTCCATTCA
GGTCGAGGTGGCCCGGCTCCATGCACCGCGACGCAACGCGGGGAGGCAGACAAGGTATAGGGCGGCGCCT
ACAATCCATGCCAACCCGTTCCATGTGCTCGCCGAGGCGGCATAAATCGCCGTGACGATCAGCGGTCCAA
TGATCGAAGTTAGGCTGGTAAGAGCCGCGAGCGATCCTTGAAGCTGTCCCTGATGGTCGTCATCTACCTG
CCTGGACAGCATGGCCTGCAACGCGGGCATCCCGATGCCGCCGGAAGCGAGAAGAATCATAATGGGGAAG
GCCATCCAGCCTCGCGTCGCGAACGCCAGCAAGACGTAGCCCAGCGCGTCGGCCGCCATGCCGGCGATAA
TGGCCTGCTTCTCGCCGAAACGTTTGGTGGCGGGACCAGTGACGAAGGCTTGAGCGAGGGCGTGCAAGAT
TCCGAATACCGCAAGCGACAGGCCGATCATCGTCGCGCTCCAGCGAAAGCGGTCCTCGCCGAAAATGACC
CAGAGCGCTGCCGGCACCTGTCCTACGAGTTGCATGATAAAGAAGACAGTCATAAGTGCGGCGACGATAG
TCATGCCCCGCGCCCACCGGAAGGAGCTGACTGGGTTGAAGGCTCTCAAGGGCATGGGTCGGCGCTCTCC
CTTATGCGACTCCTGCATTAGGAAGCAGCCCAGTAGTAGGTTGAGGCCGTTGAGCACCGCCGCCGCAAGG
AATGGTGCATGTAAGGAGATGGCGCCCAACAGTCCCCCGGCCACGGGGCCTGCCACCATACCCACGCCGA
AACAAGCGCTCATGAGCCCGAAGTGGCGAGCCCGATCTTCCCCATCGGTGATGTCGGCGATATAGGCGCC
AGCAACCGCACCTGTGGCGCCGGTGATGCCGGCCACGATGCGTCCGGCGTAGAGAATCCACAGGACGGGT
GTGGTCGCCATGATCGCGTAGTCGATAGTGGCTCCAAGTAGCGAAGCGAGCAGGACTGGGCGGCGGCCAA
AGCGGTCGGACAGTGCTCCGAGAACGGGTGCGCATAGAAATTGCATCAACGCATATAGCGCTAGCAGCAC
GCCATAGTGACTGGCGATGCTGTCGGAATGGACGATATCCCGCAAGAGGCCCGGCAGTACCGGCATAACC
AAGCCTATGCCTACAGCATCCAGGGTGACGGTGCCGAGGATGACGATGAGCGCATTGTTAGATTTCATAC
ACGGTGCCTGACTGCGTTAGCAATTTAACTGTGATAAACTACCGCATTAAAGCTAATCGATGATAAGCTG
TCAAACATGAGAATTAATTCATGTTCTTTCCTGCGTTATCCCCTGATTCTGTGGATAACGCAGGAAAGAA
CATGTGAGCAAAA
Features (pLannotate 1.2.2; 6 found; start..end, strand, type, name):
     48..636     -  rep_origin     ori: high-copy-number ColE1/pMB1/pBR322/pUC origin of replication
   1065..1083    +  promoter       T7 promoter: promoter for bacteriophage T7 RNA polymerase
   1086..1160    -  CDS            KanR (fragment): aminoglycoside phosphotransferase; aphA-3; confers resistance to kanamycin
   1258..2448    -  CDS            TcR: tetracycline efflux protein; tet; confers resistance to tetracycline
   2496..2524    -  promoter       tet promoter: E. coli promoter for tetracycline efflux protein gene
   2540..2579    +  rep_origin     RSF ori (fragment): Plasmids containing the RSF 1030 origin of replication can be propagated in E. coli cells that contain additional plasmids with compatible origins.
