[The description below was written by a language model from this plasmid's Addgene catalogue record and pLannotate feature annotations shown in this document.]
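Description:
RVD-GT4 is a small (about 2.6 kb) bacterial module plasmid from a library of TALE repeat building blocks, designed for one-step assembly of custom repeat-variable diresidue (RVD) arrays. Its backbone is described as a "TetR T vector", a TA-cloning vector carrying tetracycline resistance. The feature table shows a high-copy ColE1/pUC-type origin of replication and a complete tetracycline efflux gene (TcR) driven by its native tet promoter, consistent with the recorded tetracycline selection and high copy number in E. coli. A T7 promoter is also annotated, along with short fragments of a kanamycin resistance gene and an RSF origin. Because these two are only partial matches, they are probably nonfunctional remnants of the vector's construction.

The insert is a synthetic dimer of two TALE repeats carrying the RVDs NN and NG, placed into the TA site of the vector. By the standard TALE code, NN recognises guanine (and to a lesser extent adenine) and NG recognises thymine, which fits the "GT" in the name. The "4" marks it as the unit for position 4 of the assembled array. The automated annotation did not label the repeat dimer itself, and the record does not state which flanking sites or enzymes are used to release it during assembly.

Combined with other position-specific dimer modules, this plasmid lets users build DNA-binding TALE arrays of a chosen sequence specificity. These arrays can be used in conventional TALE fusions or in DdCBEs, the DddA-derived cytosine base editors. The associated work used DdCBEs to edit mitochondrial DNA and model mitochondrial disease in zebrafish.
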