Addgene plasmid #173371: RVD-GT4
Purpose: One-step assembly of custom RVD arrays to construct DdCBE, TALE, etc.
Depositing lab: Bin Shen. Depositing organization: Nanjing Medical University. Publication: Precision modeling of mitochondrial diseases in zebrafish via DdCBE-mediated mtDNA base editing. Guo J, Zhang X, Chen X, Sun H, Dai Y, Wang J, Qian X, Tan L, Lou X, Shen B. Cell Discov. 2021 Sep 3;7(1):78. doi: 10.1038/s41421-021-00307-9. PubMed 34480028.
Backbone
  Vector backbone: TetR T vector
  Vector type: Unspecified
Growth in bacteria
  Bacterial resistance: Tetracycline, 10 μg/mL
  Growth temperature: 37°C
  Growth strain: DH5alpha
  Copy number: High Copy
Gene/Insert
  Gene/Insert name: NN-NG dimer RVD at Position4
  Species: Synthetic
  Mutation: no
  Cloning method: Restriction Enzyme; 5′ cloning site Unknown (unknown if destroyed)
Terms and licenses: Academic/Nonprofit Terms; Industry Terms: Not Available to Industry
Depositor comments: RVD is inserted into TA site of TetR T vector
How to cite: RVD-GT4 was a gift from Bin Shen (Addgene plasmid # 173371 ; http://n2t.net/addgene:173371 ; RRID:Addgene_173371)
