>Addgene plasmid #173371 | RVD-GT4 | depositor partial sequence | sequence record 336326 | RVD flanked by two Bsa I sites
GGTCTCGGTAGCGATTGCTAGTAACAATGGTGGCAAACAGGCTCTTGAAACCGTACAGCGCCTACTGCCA
GTTCTCTGTCAAGCCCACGGTCTGACTCCGGAGCAAGTTGTAGCGATTGCTAGTAATGGGGGTGGCAAAC
AGGCTCTTGAGACTGTTCAGCGCCTTCTACCAGTTCTCTGTCAAGCCCACGGCCTGACGCCCGAGCAAGT
TGTAGCAATGAGACC
